Addgene plasmid #183948: p416-GPD-DIPP3A-HA
Purpose: Expresses human HA-tagged DIPP3A from yeast GPD promoter
Depositing lab: Michael Downey. Depositing organization: University of Ottawa. Publication: Ddp1 Cooperates with Ppx1 to Counter a Stress Response Initiated by Nonvacuolar Polyphosphate. McCarthy L, Abramchuk I, Wafy G, Denoncourt A, Lavallee-Adam M, Downey M. mBio. 2022 Aug 30;13(4):e0039022. doi: 10.1128/mbio.00390-22. Epub 2022 Jul 7. PubMed 35862758.
Backbone
  Vector backbone: p416
  Vector type: Yeast Expression
  Selectable markers: URA3
Growth in bacteria
  Bacterial resistance: Ampicillin, 100 μg/mL
  Growth temperature: 37°C
  Growth strain: DH5alpha
  Copy number: High Copy
Gene/Insert
  Gene/Insert name: DIPP3A (alt name: NUDT10)
  Species: H. sapiens (human)
  Mutation: WT
  Entrez Gene: NUDT10 (a.k.a. APS2, DIPP3a, hDIPP3alpha)
  Promoter: GPD
  Tag / fusion protein: HA (C terminal on insert)
  Cloning method: Gibson Cloning
Terms and licenses: Academic/Nonprofit Terms; Industry Terms: Not Available to Industry
How to cite: p416-GPD-DIPP3A-HA was a gift from Michael Downey (Addgene plasmid # 183948 ; http://n2t.net/addgene:183948 ; RRID:Addgene_183948)
