[The description below was written by a language model from this plasmid's Addgene catalogue record and pLannotate feature annotations shown in this document.]
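Description:
p416-GPD-DIPP3A-HA is a yeast expression shuttle plasmid built on the p416 backbone, a centromeric vector of about 6.3 kb. In Saccharomyces cerevisiae it is maintained through a CEN6/ARS element, which gives stable, low-copy, chromosome-like segregation. It is selected through the URA3 marker under its own promoter, which complements uracil auxotrophy and can be counterselected with 5-FOA. In E. coli it replicates from a high-copy ColE1/pUC-type origin and is selected with ampicillin via the bla gene. The backbone also carries pBluescript-derived remnants that play no role in yeast expression: an f1 phage origin, lac promoter/operator and lacZα fragments, and flanking T3 and T7 promoters.

The expression cassette places the wild-type human NUDT10 coding sequence (also called DIPP3A or APS2) downstream of the strong constitutive yeast GPD (TDH3, glyceraldehyde-3-phosphate dehydrogenase) promoter, with the CYC1 terminator ending transcription. NUDT10 is a Nudix-family diphosphoinositol polyphosphate phosphohydrolase that removes a beta-phosphate from diphosphoinositol pentakisphosphate and also hydrolyses dinucleoside oligophosphates such as Ap6A and Ap5A. The protein carries a C-terminal HA epitope for immunodetection. The annotation matches this short region only as a fragment of a 3xHA tag, consistent with a single HA copy. The insert was introduced by Gibson assembly into the multiple cloning site.

The plasmid serves for constitutive expression of the tagged human enzyme in budding yeast. The associated study concerns the yeast homologue Ddp1, Ppx1 and the cellular response to non-vacuolar polyphosphate, which suggests use in testing the human enzyme's activity in that context, though the record does not detail specific experiments.
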