Features (pLannotate 1.2.2; 23 found; start..end, strand, type, name):
     69..572     -  misc_feature   CEN/ARS: S. cerevisiae CEN6 centromere fused to an autonomously replicating sequence
    609..713     +  promoter       AmpR promoter: bla
    714..1574    +  CDS            AmpR: β-lactamase; bla; confers resistance to ampicillin, carbenicillin, and related antibiotics
   1745..2333    +  rep_origin     ori: high-copy-number ColE1/pMB1/pBR322/pUC origin of replication
   2516..2608    +  CDS            lacI (fragment): lac repressor; lacI; The lac repressor binds to the lac operator to inhibit transcription in E. coli. This inhibition can be relieved by adding lactose or isopropyl-β-D-thiogalactopyranoside (IPTG).
   2621..2642    +  protein_bind   CAP binding site: CAP binding activates transcription in the presence of cAMP. E. coli catabolite activator protein
   2657..2687    +  promoter       lac promoter: promoter for the E. coli lac operon
   2695..2711    +  protein_bind   lac operator: The lac repressor binds to the lac operator to inhibit transcription in E. coli. This inhibition can be relieved by adding lactose or isopropyl-β-D-thiogalactopyranoside (IPTG). lac repressor encoded by lacI
   2756..2774    +  promoter       T3 promoter: promoter for bacteriophage T3 RNA polymerase
   2799..3442    +  promoter       GAP promoter: S. cerevisiae TDH3; promoter for glyceraldehyde-3-phosphate dehydrogenase
   3448..3465    +  misc_feature   MCS (fragment): pBluescript multiple cloning site
   3466..3957    +  CDS            NUDT10: NUD10_HUMAN - Also known as APS2, DIPP3A. Experimental evidence at protein level: Swiss-Prot protein existence level 1. Cleaves a beta-phosphate from the diphosphate groups in PP- InsP5 (diphosphoinositol pentakisphosphate), suggesting that it may play a role in signal transduction. Also able to catalyze the hydrolysis of dinucleoside oligophosphates, with Ap6A and Ap5A being the preferred substrates. The major reaction products are ADP and p4a from Ap6A and ADP and ATP from Ap5A. Also able to hydrolyze 5- phosphoribose 1-diphosphate. From Homo sapiens (Human).
   3958..3986    +  CDS            3xHA (fragment): three tandem HA epitope tags
   3986..4026    +  misc_feature   MCS (fragment): pBluescript multiple cloning site
   4027..4274    +  terminator     CYC1 terminator: S. cerevisiae CYC1; transcription terminator for CYC1
   4293..4311    -  promoter       T7 promoter: promoter for bacteriophage T7 RNA polymerase
   4319..4474    +  CDS            lacZα (fragment): LacZα fragment of β-galactosidase; lacZ fragment
   4478..4906    +  rep_origin     f1 ori (sequence partly withheld): f1 bacteriophage origin of replication; arrow indicates direction of (+) strand synthesis
   4934..4985    -  misc_feature   bom (fragment): basis of mobility region from pBR322
   5064..5867    -  CDS            URA3: orotidine-5'-phosphate decarboxylase, required for uracil biosynthesis; S. cerevisiae URA3; yeast auxotrophic marker, counterselectable with 5-fluoroorotic acid (5-FOA)
   5868..6083    -  promoter       URA3 promoter: S. cerevisiae URA3
   6091..6140    -  misc_feature   bom (fragment): basis of mobility region from pBR322
   6242..1       -  CDS            rop (fragment) (across the origin): Rop protein, which maintains plasmids at low copy number; rop
>Addgene plasmid #183948 | p416-GPD-DIPP3A-HA | addgene full sequence | sequence record 363374 | Addgene NGS Result
GACGAAAGGGCCTCGTGATACGCCTATTTTTATAGGTTAATGTCATGATAATAATGGTTTCTTAGACGGA
TCGCTTGCCTGTAACTTACACGCGCCTCGTATCTTTTAATGATGGAATAATTTGGGAATTTACTCTGTGT
TTATTTATTTTTATGTTTTGTATTTGGATTTTAGAAAGTAAATAAAGAAGGTAGAAGAGTTACGGAATGA
AGAAAAAAAAATAAACAAAGGTTTAAAAAATTTCAACAAAAAGCGTACTTTACATATATATTTATTAGAC
AAGAAAAGCAGATTAAATAGATATACATTCGATTAACGATAAGTAAAATGTAAAATCACAGGATTTTCGT
GTGTGGTCTTCTACACAGACAAGATGAAACAATTCGGCATTAATACCTGAGAGCAGGAAGAGCAAGATAA
AAGGTAGTATTTGTTGGCGATCCCCCTAGAGTCTTTTACATCTTCGGAAAACAAAAACTATTTTTTCTTT
AATTTCTTTTTTTACTTTCTATTTTTAATTTATATATTTATATTAAAAAATTTAAATTATAATTATTTTT
ATAGCACGTGATGAAAAGGACCCAGGTGGCACTTTTCGGGGAAATGTGCGCGGAACCCCTATTTGTTTAT
TTTTCTAAATACATTCAAATATGTATCCGCTCATGAGACAATAACCCTGATAAATGCTTCAATAATATTG
AAAAAGGAAGAGTATGAGTATTCAACATTTCCGTGTCGCCCTTATTCCCTTTTTTGCGGCATTTTGCCTT
CCTGTTTTTGCTCACCCAGAAACGCTGGTGAAAGTAAAAGATGCTGAAGATCAGTTGGGTGCACGAGTGG
GTTACATCGAACTGGATCTCAACAGCGGTAAGATCCTTGAGAGTTTTCGCCCCGAAGAACGTTTTCCAAT
GATGAGCACTTTTAAAGTTCTGCTATGTGGCGCGGTATTATCCCGTATTGACGCCGGGCAAGAGCAACTC
GGTCGCCGCATACACTATTCTCAGAATGACTTGGTTGAGTACTCACCAGTCACAGAAAAGCATCTTACGG
ATGGCATGACAGTAAGAGAATTATGCAGTGCTGCCATAACCATGAGTGATAACACTGCGGCCAACTTACT
TCTGACAACGATCGGAGGACCGAAGGAGCTAACCGCTTTTTTGCACAACATGGGGGATCATGTAACTCGC
CTTGATCGTTGGGAACCGGAGCTGAATGAAGCCATACCAAACGACGAGCGTGACACCACGATGCCTGTAG
CAATGGCAACAACGTTGCGCAAACTATTAACTGGCGAACTACTTACTCTAGCTTCCCGGCAACAATTAAT
AGACTGGATGGAGGCGGATAAAGTTGCAGGACCACTTCTGCGCTCGGCCCTTCCGGCTGGCTGGTTTATT
GCTGATAAATCTGGAGCCGGTGAGCGTGGGTCTCGCGGTATCATTGCAGCACTGGGGCCAGATGGTAAGC
CCTCCCGTATCGTAGTTATCTACACGACGGGGAGTCAGGCAACTATGGATGAACGAAATAGACAGATCGC
TGAGATAGGTGCCTCACTGATTAAGCATTGGTAACTGTCAGACCAAGTTTACTCATATATACTTTAGATT
GATTTAAAACTTCATTTTTAATTTAAAAGGATCTAGGTGAAGATCCTTTTTGATAATCTCATGACCAAAA
TCCCTTAACGTGAGTTTTCGTTCCACTGAGCGTCAGACCCCGTAGAAAAGATCAAAGGATCTTCTTGAGA
TCCTTTTTTTCTGCGCGTAATCTGCTGCTTGCAAACAAAAAAACCACCGCTACCAGCGGTGGTTTGTTTG
CCGGATCAAGAGCTACCAACTCTTTTTCCGAAGGTAACTGGCTTCAGCAGAGCGCAGATACCAAATACTG
TTCTTCTAGTGTAGCCGTAGTTAGGCCACCACTTCAAGAACTCTGTAGCACCGCCTACATACCTCGCTCT
GCTAATCCTGTTACCAGTGGCTGCTGCCAGTGGCGATAAGTCGTGTCTTACCGGGTTGGACTCAAGACGA
TAGTTACCGGATAAGGCGCAGCGGTCGGGCTGAACGGGGGGTTCGTGCACACAGCCCAGCTTGGAGCGAA
CGACCTACACCGAACTGAGATACCTACAGCGTGAGCTATGAGAAAGCGCCACGCTTCCCGAAGGGAGAAA
GGCGGACAGGTATCCGGTAAGCGGCAGGGTCGGAACAGGAGAGCGCACGAGGGAGCTTCCAGGGGGAAAC
GCCTGGTATCTTTATAGTCCTGTCGGGTTTCGCCACCTCTGACTTGAGCGTCGATTTTTGTGATGCTCGT
CAGGGGGGCGGAGCCTATGGAAAAACGCCAGCAACGCGGCCTTTTTACGGTTCCTGGCCTTTTGCTGGCC
TTTTGCTCACATGTTCTTTCCTGCGTTATCCCCTGATTCTGTGGATAACCGTATTACCGCCTTTGAGTGA
GCTGATACCGCTCGCCGCAGCCGAACGACCGAGCGCAGCGAGTCAGTGAGCGAGGAAGCGGAAGAGCGCC
CAATACGCAAACCGCCTCTCCCCGCGCGTTGGCCGATTCATTAATGCAGCTGGCACGACAGGTTTCCCGA
CTGGAAAGCGGGCAGTGAGCGCAACGCAATTAATGTGAGTTAGCTCACTCATTAGGCACCCCAGGCTTTA
CACTTTATGCTTCCGGCTCGTATGTTGTGTGGAATTGTGAGCGGATAACAATTTCACACAGGAAACAGCT
ATGACCATGATTACGCCAAGCGCGCAATTAACCCTCACTAAAGGGAACAAAAGCTGGAGCTCAGTTTATC
ATTATCAATACTCGCCATTTCAAAGAATACGTAAATAATTAATAGTAGTGATTTTCCTAACTTTATTTAG
TCAAAAAATTAGCCTTTTAATTCTGCTGTAACCCGTACATGCCCAAAATAGGGGGCGGGTTACACAGAAT
ATATAACATCGTAGGTGTCTGGGTGAACAGTTTATTCCTGGCATCCACTAAATATAATGGAGCCCGCTTT
TTAAGCTGGCATCCAGAAAAAAAAAGAATCCCAGCACCAAAATATTGTTTTCTTCACCAACCATCAGTTC
ATAGGTCCATTCTCTTAGCGCAACTACAGAGAACAGGGGCACAAACAGGCAAAAAACGGGCACAACCTCA
ATGGAGTGATGCAACCTGCCTGGAGTAAATGATGACACAAGGCAATTGACCCACGCATGTATCTATCTCA
TTTTCTTACACCTTCTATTACCTTCTGCTCTCTCTGATTTGGAAAAAGCTGAAAAAAAAGGTTGAAACCA
GTTCCCTGAAATTATTCCCCTACTTGACTAATAAGTATATAAAGACGGTAGGTATTGATTGTAATTCTGT
AAATCTATTTCTTAAACTTCTTAAATTCTACTTTTATAGTTAGTCTTTTTTTTAGTTTTAAAACACCAGA
ACTTAGTTTCGACGGATTCTAGAACTAGTGGATCCATGAAGTGCAAACCCAACCAGACACGGACCTACGA
CCCCGAGGGGTTCAAGAAGCGGGCGGCGTGCCTGTGCTTCCGGAGCGAGCGCGAGGACGAGGTCCTGTTA
GTGAGTAGCAGCCGGTACCCGGACCGCTGGATCGTGCCGGGCGGGGGCATGGAGCCCGAGGAGGAGCCGG
GCGGTGCGGCGGTCCGAGAGGTGTACGAAGAGGCGGGAGTCAAGGGGAAGTTAGGCCGGCTCCTGGGCGT
CTTCGAACAGAACCAGGACCCCAAGCACAGAACGTACGTGTATGTACTGACTGTCACGGAGCTGCTGGAG
GATTGGGAAGATTCGGTTAGCATTGGGAGGAAGCGAGAGTGGTTCAAAGTCGAAGATGCCATCAAGGTTC
TCCAGTGCCACAAGCCCGTGCACGCCGAATATCTGGAGAAACTAAAGCTGGGCGGTTCCCCAACCAATGG
AAACTCCATGGCCCCATCCTCGCCAGATAGCGATCCCTACCCATACGATGTTCCAGATTACGCTTAGGAA
TTCGATATCAAGCTTATCGATACCGTCGACCTCGAGTCATGTAATTAGTTATGTCACGCTTACATTCACG
CCCTCCCCCCACATCCGCTCTAACCGAAAAGGAAGGAGTTAGACAACCTGAAGTCTAGGTCCCTATTTAT
TTTTTTATAGTTATGTTAGTATTAAGAACGTTATTTATATTTCAAATTTTTCTTTTTTTTCTGTACAGAC
GCGTGTACGCATGTAACATTATACTGAAAACCTTGCTTGAGAAGGTTTTGGGACGCTCGAAGGCTTTAAT
TTGCGGCCGGTACCCAATTCGCCCTATAGTGAGTCGTATTACGCGCGCTCACTGGCCGTCGTTTTACAAC
GTCGTGACTGGGAAAACCCTGGCGTTACCCAACTTAATCGCCTTGCAGCACATCCCCCTTTCGCCAGCTG
GCGTAATAGCGAAGAGGCCCGCACCGATCGCCCTTCCCAACAGTTGCGCAGCCTGAATGGCGAATGG
[124 nt withheld, positions 4478-4601]
C
[91 nt withheld, positions 4603-4693]
A
[49 nt withheld, positions 4695-4743]
CCTTTGACGTTGGAGTCCACGTTCTTT
[37 nt withheld, positions 4771-4807]
ACCCTATCTCGGTCTATTCTTTTGATTTATAAGGGATTTTGCCGATTTCGGCCTATTGGTTAAAAAATGA
GCTGATTTAACAAAAATTTAACGCGAATTTTAACAAAATATTAACGCTTACAATTTCCTGATGCGGTATT
TTCTCCTTACGCATCTGTGCGGTATTTCACACCGCATAGGGTAATAACTGATATAATTAAATTGAAGCTC
TAATTTGTGAGTTTAGTATACATGCATTTACTTATAATACAGTTTTTTAGTTTTGCTGGCCGCATCTTCT
CAAATATGCTTCCCAGCCTGCTTTTCTGTAACGTTCACCCTCTACCTTAGCATCCCTTCCCTTTGCAAAT
AGTCCTCTTCCAACAATAATAATGTCAGATCCTGTAGAGACCACATCATCCACGGTTCTATACTGTTGAC
CCAATGCGTCTCCCTTGTCATCTAAACCCACACCGGGTGTCATAATCAACCAATCGTAACCTTCATCTCT
TCCACCCATGTCTCTTTGAGCAATAAAGCCGATAACAAAATCTTTGTCGCTCTTCGCAATGTCAACAGTA
CCCTTAGTATATTCTCCAGTAGATAGGGAGCCCTTGCATGACAATTCTGCTAACATCAAAAGGCCTCTAG
GTTCCTTTGTTACTTCTTCTGCCGCCTGCTTCAAACCGCTAACAATACCTGGGCCCACCACACCGTGTGC
ATTCGTAATGTCTGCCCATTCTGCTATTCTGTATACACCCGCAGAGTACTGCAATTTGACTGTATTACCA
ATGTCAGCAAATTTTCTGTCTTCGAAGAGTAAAAAATTGTACTTGGCGGATAATGCCTTTAGCGGCTTAA
CTGTGCCCTCCATGGAAAAATCAGTCAAGATATCCACATGTGTTTTTAGTAAACAAATTTTGGGACCTAA
TGCTTCAACTAACTCCAGTAATTCCTTGGTGGTACGAACATCCAATGAAGCACACAAGTTTGTTTGCTTT
TCGTGCATGATATTAAATAGCTTGGCAGCAACAGGACTAGGATGAGTAGCAGCACGTTCCTTATATGTAG
CTTTCGACATGATTTATCTTCGTTTCCTGCAGGTTTTTGTTCTGTGCAGTTGGGTTAAGAATACTGGGCA
ATTTCATGTTTCTTCAACACTACATATGCGTATATATACCAATCTAAGTCTGTGCTCCTTCCTTCGTTCT
TCCTTCTGTTCGGAGATTACCGAATCAAAAAAATTTCAAGGAAACCGAAATCAAAAAAAAGAATAAAAAA
AAAATGATGAATTGAAAAGGTGGTATGGTGCACTCTCAGTACAATCTGCTCTGATGCCGCATAGTTAAGC
CAGCCCCGACACCCGCCAACACCCGCTGACGCGCCCTGACGGGCTTGTCTGCTCCCGGCATCCGCTTACA
GACAAGCTGTGACCGTCTCCGGGAGCTGCATGTGTCAGAGGTTTTCACCGTCATCACCGAAACGCGCGA
